>Addgene plasmid #120246 | pLV-EF1a-V5-Emerin | depositor full sequence | sequence record 227950 | pLV-EF1a-V5-Emerin sequence 9639 bps
TGGAAGGGCTAATTCACTCCCAAAGAAGACAAGATATCCTTGATCTGTGGATCTACCACACACAAGGCTA
CTTCCCTGATTAGCAGAACTACACACCAGGGCCAGGGGTCAGATATCCACTGACCTTTGGATGGTGCTAC
AAGCTAGTACCAGTTGAGCCAGATAAGGTAGAAGAGGCCAATAAAGGAGAGAACACCAGCTTGTTACACC
CTGTGAGCCTGCATGGGATGGATGACCCGGAGAGAGAAGTGTTAGAGTGGAGGTTTGACAGCCGCCTAGC
ATTTCATCACGTGGCCCGAGAGCTGCATCCGGAGTACTTCAAGAACTGCTGATATCGAGCTTGCTACAAG
GGACTTTCCGCTGGGGACTTTCCAGGGAGGCGTGGCCTGGGCGGGACTGGGGAGTGGCGAGCCCTCAGAT
CCTGCATATAAGCAGCTGCTTTTTGCCTGTACTGGGTCTCTCTGGTTAGACCAGATCTGAGCCTGGGAGC
TCTCTGGCTAACTAGGGAACCCACTGCTTAAGCCTCAATAAAGCTTGCCTTGAGTGCTTCAAGTAGTGTG
TGCCCGTCTGTTGTGTGACTCTGGTAACTAGAGATCCCTCAGACCCTTTTAGTCAGTGTGGAAAATCTCT
AGCAGTGGCGCCCGAACAGGGACTTGAAAGCGAAAGGGAAACCAGAGGAGCTCTCTCGACGCAGGACTCG
GCTTGCTGAAGCGCGCACGGCAAGAGGCGAGGGGCGGCGACTGGTGAGTACGCCAAAAATTTTGACTAGC
GGAGGCTAGAAGGAGAGAGATGGGTGCGAGAGCGTCAGTATTAAGCGGGGGAGAATTAGATCGCGATGGG
AAAAAATTCGGTTAAGGCCAGGGGGAAAGAAAAAATATAAATTAAAACATATAGTATGGGCAAGCAGGGA
GCTAGAACGATTCGCAGTTAATCCTGGCCTGTTAGAAACATCAGAAGGCTGTAGACAAATACTGGGACAG
CTACAACCATCCCTTCAGACAGGATCAGAAGAACTTAGATCATTATATAATACAGTAGCAACCCTCTATT
GTGTGCATCAAAGGATAGAGATAAAAGACACCAAGGAAGCTTTAGACAAGATAGAGGAAGAGCAAAACAA
AAGTAAGACCACCGCACAGCAAGCGGCCGGCCGCTGATCTTCAGACCTGGAGGAGGAGATATGAGGGACA
ATTGGAGAAGTGAATTATATAAATATAAAGTAGTAAAAATTGAACCATTAGGAGTAGCACCCACCAAGGC
AAAGAGAAGAGTGGTGCAGAGAGAAAAAAGAGCAGTGGGAATAGGAGCTTTGTTCCTTGGGTTCTTGGGA
GCAGCAGGAAGCACTATGGGCGCAGCGTCAATGACGCTGACGGTACAGGCCAGACAATTATTGTCTGGTA
TAGTGCAGCAGCAGAACAATTTGCTGAGGGCTATTGAGGCGCAACAGCATCTGTTGCAACTCACAGTCTG
GGGCATCAAGCAGCTCCAGGCAAGAATCCTGGCTGTGGAAAGATACCTAAAGGATCAACAGCTCCTGGGG
ATTTGGGGTTGCTCTGGAAAACTCATTTGCACCACTGCTGTGCCTTGGAATGCTAGTTGGAGTAATAAAT
CTCTGGAACAGATTTGGAATCACACGACCTGGATGGAGTGGGACAGAGAAATTAACAATTACACAAGCTT
AATACACTCCTTAATTGAAGAATCGCAAAACCAGCAAGAAAAGAATGAACAAGAATTATTGGAATTAGAT
AAATGGGCAAGTTTGTGGAATTGGTTTAACATAACAAATTGGCTGTGGTATATAAAATTATTCATAATGA
TAGTAGGAGGCTTGGTAGGTTTAAGAATAGTTTTTGCTGTACTTTCTATAGTGAATAGAGTTAGGCAGGG
ATATTCACCATTATCGTTTCAGACCCACCTCCCAACCCCGAGGGGACCCGACAGGCCCGAAGGAATAGAA
GAAGAAGGTGGAGAGAGAGACAGAGACAGATCCATTCGATTAGTGAACGGATCTCGACGGTATCGCCTTT
AAAAGAAAAGGGGGGATTGGGGGGTACAGTGCAGGGGAAAGAATAGTAGACATAATAGCAACAGACATAC
AAACTAAAGAACTACAAAAACAAATTACAAAAATTCAAAATTTTCGGGTTTATTACAGGGACAGCAGAGA
TCCAGTTTATCGATGAGGCCCTTTCGTCTTCACTCGAGGTGCCCGTCAGTGGGCAGAGCGCACATCGCCC
ACAGTCCCCGAGAAGTTGGGGGGAGGGGTCGGCAATTGAACCGGTGCCTAGAGAAGGTGGCGCGGGGTAA
ACTGGGAAAGTGATGTCGTGTACTGGCTCCGCCTTTTTCCCGAGGGTGGGGGAGAACCGTATATAAGTGC
AGTAGTCGCCGTGAACGTTCTTTTTCGCAACGGGTTTGCCGCCAGAACACAGGTAAGTGCCGTGTGTGGT
TCCCGCGGGCCTGGCCTCTTTACGGGTTATGGCCCTTGCGTGCCTTGAATTACTTCCACCTGGCTGCAGT
ACGTGATTCTTGATCCCGAGCTTCGGGTTGGAAGTGGGTGGGAGAGTTCGAGGCCTTGCGCTTAAGGAGC
CCCTTCGCCTCGTGCTTGAGTTGAGGCCTGGCCTGGGCGCTGGGGCCGCCGCGTGCGAATCTGGTGGCAC
CTTCGCGCCTGTCTCGCTGCTTTCGATAAGTCTCTAGCCATTTAAAATTTTTGATGACCTGCTGCGACGC
TTTTTTTCTGGCAAGATAGTCTTGTAAATGCGGGCCAAGATCTGCACACTGGTATTTCGGTTTTTGGGGC
CGCGGGCGGCGACGGGGCCCGTGCGTCCCAGCGCACATGTTCGGCGAGGCGGGGCCTGCGAGCGCGGCCA
CCGAGAATCGGACGGGGGTAGTCTCAAGCTGGCCGGCCTGCTCTGGTGCCTGGCCTCGCGCCGCCGTGTA
TCGCCCCGCCCTGGGCGGCAAGGCTGGCCCGGTCGGCACCAGTTGCGTGAGCGGAAAGATGGCCGCTTCC
CGGCCCTGCTGCAGGGAGCTCAAAATGGAGGACGCGGCGCTCGGGAGAGCGGGCGGGTGAGTCACCCACA
CAAAGGAAAAGGGCCTTTCCGTCCTCAGCCGTCGCTTCATGTGACTCCACGGAGTACCGGGCGCCGTCCA
GGCACCTCGATTAGTTCTCGAGCTTTTGGAGTACGTCGTCTTTAGGTTGGGGGGAGGGGTTTTATGCGAT
GGAGTTTCCCCACACTGAGTGGGTGGAGACTGAAGTTAGGCCAGCTTGGCACTTGATGTAATTCTCCTTG
GAATTTGCCCTTTTTGAGTTTGGATCTTGGTTCATTCTCAAGCCTCAGACAGTGGTTCAAAGTTTTTTTC
TTCCATTTCAGGTGTCGTGAGGATCCGCCGCCATGGGTAAGCCTATCCCTAACCCTCTCCTCGGTCTCGA
TTCTACGGGGGGCGGAGGGGGTGGGCCCATGGACGACTATGCGGTTTTGTCCGATACTGAGCTGGCCGCA
GTGCTACGCCAGTACAACATCCCTCATGGGCCTATTGTGGGTTCCACTCGCAAGCTCTACGAAAAGAAAA
TCTTCGAGTACGAGACCCAGAGAAGGAGACTCTTACCCCCCAACTCGTCATCTTCTTCATTCTCCTATCA
GTTCTCAGACTTGGATTCAGCCGCCGTGGACTCAGACATGTATGATCTGCCCAAAAAAGAAGACGCCTTA
CTTTACCAGAGCAAGGACTATAATGATGACTACTATGAGGAGAGTTATTTGACCACCAAGACATACGGGG
AGCCTGAGTCTGTGGGCATGTCCAAGAGCTTCCGCCAGCCGGGGACCTCACTTGTAGATGCTGATACCTT
CCATCACCAGGTGCGTGATGACATTTTCTCTTCTTTAGAAGAGGAAGGCAAGGATAGGGAGCGCCTCATC
TATGGCCAAGACAGTGCCTACCAGAGCATCGCACACTACCGCCCCATTTCCAATGTCTCCAGGAGCTCTC
TGGGCTTATCATATTATCCTACATCCTCCACCTCTTCTGTGTCCTCCTCTTCATCTTCTCCCTCTTCATG
GCTTACCCGACGTGCCATTCGGCCAGAGAAGCAGGCCCCTGCTGCTGCTCTGGGCCAGGATCGACAGGTC
CCACTCTGGGGCCAGCTGTTACTCTTCCTGGTCTTTGCTGCCTTTCTGCTCTTTGTTTACTATTCCATAC
AAGCTGAAGAAGGCAACCCCTTCTGGATGGATCCCTAATGGGCCGCGACGATGTTTAAACTTCGAAACGC
GTGAATTCCTCGAGGGCGGCCGCTCTAGAGTCGACGGGCCGCGGTAACAATTGTTAACTAACTTAAGCTA
GCAACGGTTTCCCTCTAGCGGGATCAATTCCGCCCCCCCCCCCTAACGTTACTGGCCGAAGCCGCTTGGA
ATAAGGCCGGTGTGCGTTTGTCTATATGTTATTTTCCACCATATTGCCGTCTTTTGGCAATGTGAGGGCC
CGGAAACCTGGCCCTGTCTTCTTGACGAGCATTCCTAGGGGTCTTTCCCCTCTCGCCAAAGGAATGCAAG
GTCTGTTGAATGTCGTGAAGGAAGCAGTTCCTCTGGAAGCTTCTTGAAGACAAACAACGTCTGTAGCGAC
CCTTTGCAGGCAGCGGAACCCCCCACCTGGCGACAGGTGCCTCTGCGGCCAAAAGCCACGTGTATAAGAT
ACACCTGCAAAGGCGGCACAACCCCAGTGCCACGTTGTGAGTTGGATAGTTGTGGAAAGAGTCAAATGGC
TCTCCTCAAGCGTATTCAACAAGGGGCTGAAGGATGCCCAGAAGGTACCCCATTGTATGGGATCTGATCT
GGGGCCTCGGTGCACATGCTTTACATGTGTTTAGTCGAGGTTAAAAAAACGTCTAGGCCCCCCGAACCAC
GGGGACGTGGTTTTCCTTTGAAAAACACGATAATACCATGACCGAGTACAAGCCCACGGTGCGCCTCGCC
ACCCGCGACGACGTCCCCAGGGCCGTACGCACCCTCGCCGCCGCGTTCGCCGACTACCCCGCCACGCGCC
ACACCGTCGATCCGGACCGCCACATCGAGCGGGTCACCGAGCTGCAAGAACTCTTCCTCACGCGCGTCGG
GCTCGACATCGGCAAGGTGTGGGTCGCGGACGACGGCGCCGCGGTGGCGGTCTGGACCACGCCGGAGAGC
GTCGAAGCGGGGGCGGTGTTCGCCGAGATCGGCCCGCGCATGGCCGAGTTGAGCGGTTCCCGGCTGGCCG
CGCAGCAACAGATGGAAGGCCTCCTGGCGCCGCACCGGCCCAAGGAGCCCGCGTGGTTCCTGGCCACCGT
CGGCGTCTCGCCCGACCACCAGGGCAAGGGTCTGGGCAGCGCCGTCGTGCTCCCCGGAGTGGAGGCGGCC
GAGCGCGCCGGGGTGCCCGCCTTCCTGGAGACCTCCGCGCCCCGCAACCTCCCCTTCTACGAGCGGCTCG
GCTTCACCGTCACCGCCGACGTCGAGGTGCCCGAAGGACCGCGCACCTGGTGCATGACCCGCAAGCCCGG
TGCCTGACCCGGGCGGGGCGCGTCTGGAACAATCAACCTCTGGATTACAAAATTTGTGAAAGATTGACTG
GTATTCTTAACTATGTTGCTCCTTTTACGCTATGTGGATACGCTGCTTTAATGCCTTTGTATCATGCTAT
TGCTTCCCGTATGGCTTTCATTTTCTCCTCCTTGTATAAATCCTGGTTGCTGTCTCTTTATGAGGAGTTG
TGGCCCGTTGTCAGGCAACGTGGCGTGGTGTGCACTGTGTTTGCTGACGCAACCCCCACTGGTTGGGGCA
TTGCCACCACCTGTCAGCTCCTTTCCGGGACTTTCGCTTTCCCCCTCCCTATTGCCACGGCGGAACTCAT
CGCCGCCTGCCTTGCCCGCTGCTGGACAGGGGCTCGGCTGTTGGGCACTGACAATTCCGTGGTGTTGTCG
GGGAAGCTGACGTCCTTTCCATGGCTGCTCGCCTGTGTTGCCACCTGGATTCTGCGCGGGACGTCCTTCT
GCTACGTCCCTTCGGCCCTCAATCCAGCGGACCTTCCTTCCCGCGGCCTGCTGCCGGCTCTGCGGCCTCT
TCCGCGTCTTCGCCTTCGCCCTCAGACGAGTCGGATCTCCCTTTGGGCCGCCTCCCCGCCTGGAATTAAT
TCTGCAGTCGAGACCTAGAAAAACATGGAGCAATCACAAGTAGCAATACAGCAGCTACCAATGCTGATTG
TGCCTGGCTAGAAGCACAAGAGGAGGAGGAGGTGGGTTTTTCCAGTCACACCTCAGGTACCTTTAAGACC
AATGACTTACAAGGCAGCTGTAGATCTTAGCCACTTTTTAAAAGAAAAGAGGGGACTGGAAGGGCTAATT
CACTCCCAACGAAGACAAGATATCCTTGATCTGTGGATCTACCACACACAAGGCTACTTCCCTGATTAGC
AGAACTACACACCAGGGCCAGGGGTCAGATATCCACTGACCTTTGGATGGTGCTACAAGCTAGTACCAGT
TGAGCCAGATAAGGTAGAAGAGGCCAATAAAGGAGAGAACACCAGCTTGTTACACCCTGTGAGCCTGCAT
GGGATGGATGACCCGGAGAGAGAAGTGTTAGAGTGGAGGTTTGACAGCCGCCTAGCATTTCATCACGTGG
CCCGAGAGCTGCATCCGGAGTACTTCAAGAACTGCTGATATCGAGCTTGCTACAAGGGACTTTCCGCTGG
GGACTTTCCAGGGAGGCGTGGCCTGGGCGGGACTGGGGAGTGGCGAGCCCTCAGATCCTGCATATAAGCA
GCTGCTTTTTGCCTGTACTGGGTCTCTCTGGTTAGACCAGATCTGAGCCTGGGAGCTCTCTGGCTAACTA
GGGAACCCACTGCTTAAGCCTCAATAAAGCTTGCCTTGAGTGCTTCAAGTAGTGTGTGCCCGTCTGTTGT
GTGACTCTGGTAACTAGAGATCCCTCAGACCCTTTTAGTCAGTGTGGAAAATCTCTAGCAGTAGTAGTTC
ATGTCATCTTATTATTCAGTATTTATAACTTGCAAAGAAATGAATATCAGAGAGTGAGAGGCCTTGACAT
TGCTAGCGTTTTACCGTCGACCTCTAGCTAGAGCTTGGCGTAATCATGGTCATAGCTGTTTCCTGTGTGA
AATTGTTATCCGCTCACAATTCCACACAACATACGAGCCGGAAGCATAAAGTGTAAAGCCTGGGGTGCCT
AATGAGTGAGCTAACTCACATTAATTGCGTTGCGCTCACTGCCCGCTTTCCAGTCGGGAAACCTGTCGTG
CCAGCTGCATTAATGAATCGGCCAACGCGCGGGGAGAGGCGGTTTGCGTATTGGGCGCTCTTCCGCTTCC
TCGCTCACTGACTCGCTGCGCTCGGTCGTTCGGCTGCGGCGAGCGGTATCAGCTCACTCAAAGGCGGTAA
TACGGTTATCCACAGAATCAGGGGATAACGCAGGAAAGAACATGTGAGCAAAAGGCCAGCAAAAGGCCAG
GAACCGTAAAAAGGCCGCGTTGCTGGCGTTTTTCCATAGGCTCCGCCCCCCTGACGAGCATCACAAAAAT
CGACGCTCAAGTCAGAGGTGGCGAAACCCGACAGGACTATAAAGATACCAGGCGTTTCCCCCTGGAAGCT
CCCTCGTGCGCTCTCCTGTTCCGACCCTGCCGCTTACCGGATACCTGTCCGCCTTTCTCCCTTCGGGAAG
CGTGGCGCTTTCTCATAGCTCACGCTGTAGGTATCTCAGTTCGGTGTAGGTCGTTCGCTCCAAGCTGGGC
TGTGTGCACGAACCCCCCGTTCAGCCCGACCGCTGCGCCTTATCCGGTAACTATCGTCTTGAGTCCAACC
CGGTAAGACACGACTTATCGCCACTGGCAGCAGCCACTGGTAACAGGATTAGCAGAGCGAGGTATGTAGG
CGGTGCTACAGAGTTCTTGAAGTGGTGGCCTAACTACGGCTACACTAGAAGAACAGTATTTGGTATCTGC
GCTCTGCTGAAGCCAGTTACCTTCGGAAAAAGAGTTGGTAGCTCTTGATCCGGCAAACAAACCACCGCTG
GTAGCGGTTTTTTTGTTTGCAAGCAGCAGATTACGCGCAGAAAAAAAGGATCTCAAGAAGATCCTTTGAT
CTTTTCTACGGGGTCTGACGCTCAGTGGAACGAAAACTCACGTTAAGGGATTTTGGTCATGAGATTATCA
AAAAGGATCTTCACCTAGATCCTTTTAAATTAAAAATGAAGTTTTAAATCAATCTAAAGTATATATGAGT
AAACTTGGTCTGACAGTTACCAATGCTTAATCAGTGAGGCACCTATCTCAGCGATCTGTCTATTTCGTTC
ATCCATAGTTGCCTGACTCCCCGTCGTGTAGATAACTACGATACGGGAGGGCTTACCATCTGGCCCCAGT
GCTGCAATGATACCGCGAGACCCACGCTCACCGGCTCCAGATTTATCAGCAATAAACCAGCCAGCCGGAA
GGGCCGAGCGCAGAAGTGGTCCTGCAACTTTATCCGCCTCCATCCAGTCTATTAATTGTTGCCGGGAAGC
TAGAGTAAGTAGTTCGCCAGTTAATAGTTTGCGCAACGTTGTTGCCATTGCTACAGGCATCGTGGTGTCA
CGCTCGTCGTTTGGTATGGCTTCATTCAGCTCCGGTTCCCAACGATCAAGGCGAGTTACATGATCCCCCA
TGTTGTGCAAAAAAGCGGTTAGCTCCTTCGGTCCTCCGATCGTTGTCAGAAGTAAGTTGGCCGCAGTGTT
ATCACTCATGGTTATGGCAGCACTGCATAATTCTCTTACTGTCATGCCATCCGTAAGATGCTTTTCTGTG
ACTGGTGAGTACTCAACCAAGTCATTCTGAGAATAGTGTATGCGGCGACCGAGTTGCTCTTGCCCGGCGT
CAATACGGGATAATACCGCGCCACATAGCAGAACTTTAAAAGTGCTCATCATTGGAAAACGTTCTTCGGG
GCGAAAACTCTCAAGGATCTTACCGCTGTTGAGATCCAGTTCGATGTAACCCACTCGTGCACCCAACTGA
TCTTCAGCATCTTTTACTTTCACCAGCGTTTCTGGGTGAGCAAAAACAGGAAGGCAAAATGCCGCAAAAA
AGGGAATAAGGGCGACACGGAAATGTTGAATACTCATACTCTTCCTTTTTCAATATTATTGAAGCATTTA
TCAGGGTTATTGTCTCATGAGCGGATACATATTTGAATGTATTTAGAAAAATAAACAAATAGGGGTTCCG
CGCACATTTCCCCGAAAAGTGCCACCTGACGTCGACGGATCGGGAGATCAACTTGTTTATTGCAGCTTAT
AATGGTTACAAATAAAGCAATAGCATCACAAATTTCACAAATAAAGCATTTTTTTCACTGCATTCTAGTT
GTGGTTTGTCCAAACTCATCAATGTATCTTATCATGTCTGGATCAACTGGATAACTCAAGCTAACCAAAA
TCATCCCAAACTTCCCACCCCATACCCTATTACCACTGCCAATTACCTAGTGGTTTCATTTACTCTAAAC
CTGTGATTCCTCTGAATTATTTTCATTTTAAAGAAATTGTATTTGTTAAATATGTACTACAAACTTAGTA
GTTTTTAAAGAAATTGTATTTGTTAAATATGTACTACAAACTTAGTAGT
Features (pLannotate 1.2.2; 25 found; start..end, strand, type, name):
    377..634     +  LTR            5' LTR (truncated): truncated 5' long terminal repeat (LTR) from HIV-1
    681..806     +  misc_feature   HIV-1 Ψ: packaging signal of human immunodeficiency virus type 1
    790..1128    +  CDS            HIV-1 gag (fragment): gag protein from human immunodeficiency virus 1; gag
   1303..1536    +  misc_feature   RRE: The Rev response element (RRE) of HIV-1 allows for Rev-dependent mRNA export from the nucleus to the cytoplasm.
   1913..2013    +  CDS            Rev (fragment): human immunodeficiency virus 1 (HIV-1) Rev protein; rev; enhances nuclear export of unspliced and incompletely spliced viral mRNAs
   2028..2144    +  misc_feature   cPPT/CTS: central polypurine tract and central termination sequence of HIV-1
   2221..2432    +  promoter       EF-1α core promoter: core promoter for human elongation factor EF-1α
   2433..3371    +  intron         EF-1α intron A: intron upstream of the start codon of human EF-1α
   3396..3437    +  CDS            V5 tag: epitope tag from simian virus 5
   3459..4235    +  CDS            Emd: EMD_MOUSE - Also known as Sta. Experimental evidence at protein level: Swiss-Prot protein existence level 1. Stabilizes and promotes the formation of a nuclear actin cortical network. Stimulates actin polymerization in vitro by binding and stabilizing the pointed end of growing filaments. Inhibits beta- catenin activity by preventing its accumulation in the nucleus. Acts by influencing the nuclear accumulation of beta-catenin through a CRM1- dependent export pathway. Links centrosomes to the nuclear envelope via a microtubule association. Required for proper localization of non- farnesylated p
   4374..4935    +  misc_feature   IRES: internal ribosome entry site (IRES) of the encephalomyocarditis virus (EMCV)
   4938..5537    +  CDS            PuroR: puromycin N-acetyltransferase; pac from Streptomyces alboniger; confers resistance to puromycin
   5561..6149    +  misc_feature   WPRE: woodchuck hepatitis virus posttranscriptional regulatory element
   6166..6270    +  CDS            nef (fragment): NEF_HV1Z2 - Experimental evidence at protein level: Swiss-Prot protein existence level 1. Extracellular Nef protein targets CD4(+) T-lymphocytes for apoptosis by interacting with CXCR4 surface receptors. From Human immunodeficiency virus type 1 group M subtype D (isolate Z2/CDC-Z34) (HIV-1).
   6269..6685    +  CDS            nef (fragment): NEF_HV1BR - Experimental evidence at protein level: Swiss-Prot protein existence level 1. Extracellular Nef protein targets CD4(+) T-lymphocytes for apoptosis by interacting with CXCR4 surface receptors (PubMed:14990729). From Human immunodeficiency virus type 1 group M subtype B (isolate BRU/LAI) (HIV-1).
   6733..6990    +  LTR            5' LTR (truncated): truncated 5' long terminal repeat (LTR) from HIV-1
   7143..7159    -  protein_bind   lac operator: The lac repressor binds to the lac operator to inhibit transcription in E. coli. This inhibition can be relieved by adding lactose or isopropyl-β-D-thiogalactopyranoside (IPTG). lac repressor encoded by lacI
   7167..7197    -  promoter       lac promoter: promoter for the E. coli lac operon
   7212..7233    -  protein_bind   CAP binding site: CAP binding activates transcription in the presence of cAMP. E. coli catabolite activator protein
   7246..7338    -  CDS            lacI (fragment): lac repressor; lacI; The lac repressor binds to the lac operator to inhibit transcription in E. coli. This inhibition can be relieved by adding lactose or isopropyl-β-D-thiogalactopyranoside (IPTG).
   7521..8106    -  rep_origin     ori: high-copy-number ColE1/pMB1/pBR322/pUC origin of replication
   8277..9137    -  CDS            AmpR: β-lactamase; bla; confers resistance to ampicillin, carbenicillin, and related antibiotics
   9138..9242    -  promoter       AmpR promoter: bla
   9290..9424    +  polyA_signal   SV40 poly(A) signal: SV40 polyadenylation signal
   9639..329     +  CDS            nef (fragment) (across the origin): NEF_HV1BR - Experimental evidence at protein level: Swiss-Prot protein existence level 1. Extracellular Nef protein targets CD4(+) T-lymphocytes for apoptosis by interacting with CXCR4 surface receptors (PubMed:14990729). From Human immunodeficiency virus type 1 group M subtype B (isolate BRU/LAI) (HIV-1).
