>Addgene plasmid #120246 | pLV-EF1a-V5-Emerin | addgene full sequence | sequence record 232794 | Addgene NGS Result
GAACTACACACCAGGGCCAGGGGTCAGATATCCACTGACCTTTGGATGGTGCTACAAGCTAGTACCAGTT
GAGCCAGATAAGGTAGAAGAGGCCAATAAAGGAGAGAACACCAGCTTGTTACACCCTGTGAGCCTGCATG
GGATGGATGACCCGGAGAGAGAAGTGTTAGAGTGGAGGTTTGACAGCCGCCTAGCATTTCATCACGTGGC
CCGAGAGCTGCATCCGGAGTACTTCAAGAACTGCTGATATCGAGCTTGCTACAAGGGACTTTCCGCTGGG
GACTTTCCAGGGAGGCGTGGCCTGGGCGGGACTGGGGAGTGGCGAGCCCTCAGATCCTGCATATAAGCAG
CTGCTTTTTGCCTGTACTGGGTCTCTCTGGTTAGACCAGATCTGAGCCTGGGAGCTCTCTGGCTAACTAG
GGAACCCACTGCTTAAGCCTCAATAAAGCTTGCCTTGAGTGCTTCAAGTAGTGTGTGCCCGTCTGTTGTG
TGACTCTGGTAACTAGAGATCCCTCAGACCCTTTTAGTCAGTGTGGAAAATCTCTAGCAGTGGCGCCCGA
ACAGGGACTTGAAAGCGAAAGGGAAACCAGAGGAGCTCTCTCGACGCAGGACTCGGCTTGCTGAAGCGCG
CACGGCAAGAGGCGAGGGGCGGCGACTGGTGAGTACGCCAAAAATTTTGACTAGCGGAGGCTAGAAGGAG
AGAGATGGGTGCGAGAGCGTCAGTATTAAGCGGGGGAGAATTAGATCGCGATGGGAAAAAATTCGGTTAA
GGCCAGGGGGAAAGAAAAAATATAAATTAAAACATATAGTATGGGCAAGCAGGGAGCTAGAACGATTCGC
AGTTAATCCTGGCCTGTTAGAAACATCAGAAGGCTGTAGACAAATACTGGGACAGCTACAACCATCCCTT
CAGACAGGATCAGAAGAACTTAGATCATTATATAATACAGTAGCAACCCTCTATTGTGTGCATCAAAGGA
TAGAGATAAAAGACACCAAGGAAGCTTTAGACAAGATAGAGGAAGAGCAAAACAAAAGTAAGACCACCGC
ACAGCAAGCGGCCGGCCGCTGATCTTCAGACCTGGAGGAGGAGATATGAGGGACAATTGGAGAAGTGAAT
TATATAAATATAAAGTAGTAAAAATTGAACCATTAGGAGTAGCACCCACCAAGGCAAAGAGAAGAGTGGT
GCAGAGAGAAAAAAGAGCAGTGGGAATAGGAGCTTTGTTCCTTGGGTTCTTGGGAGCAGCAGGAAGCACT
ATGGGCGCAGCGTCAATGACGCTGACGGTACAGGCCAGACAATTATTGTCTGGTATAGTGCAGCAGCAGA
ACAATTTGCTGAGGGCTATTGAGGCGCAACAGCATCTGTTGCAACTCACAGTCTGGGGCATCAAGCAGCT
CCAGGCAAGAATCCTGGCTGTGGAAAGATACCTAAAGGATCAACAGCTCCTGGGGATTTGGGGTTGCTCT
GGAAAACTCATTTGCACCACTGCTGTGCCTTGGAATGCTAGTTGGAGTAATAAATCTCTGGAACAGATTT
GGAATCACACGACCTGGATGGAGTGGGACAGAGAAATTAACAATTACACAAGCTTAATACACTCCTTAAT
TGAAGAATCGCAAAACCAGCAAGAAAAGAATGAACAAGAATTATTGGAATTAGATAAATGGGCAAGTTTG
TGGAATTGGTTTAACATAACAAATTGGCTGTGGTATATAAAATTATTCATAATGATAGTAGGAGGCTTGG
TAGGTTTAAGAATAGTTTTTGCTGTACTTTCTATAGTGAATAGAGTTAGGCAGGGATATTCACCATTATC
GTTTCAGACCCACCTCCCAACCCCGAGGGGACCCGACAGGCCCGAAGGAATAGAAGAAGAAGGTGGAGAG
AGAGACAGAGACAGATCCATTCGATTAGTGAACGGATCTCGACGGTATCGCCTTTAAAAGAAAAGGGGGG
ATTGGGGGGTACAGTGCAGGGGAAAGAATAGTAGACATAATAGCAACAGACATACAAACTAAAGAATTAC
AAAAACAAATTACAAAAATTCAAAATTTTCGGGTTTATTACAGGGACAGCAGAGATCCAGTTTATCGATG
AGGCCCTTTCGTCTTCACTCGAGGTGCCCGTCAGTGGGCAGAGCGCACATCGCCCACAGTCCCCGAGAAG
TTGGGGGGAGGGGTCGGCAATTGAACCGGTGCCTAGAGAAGGTGGCGCGGGGTAAACTGGGAAAGTGATG
TCGTGTACTGGCTCCGCCTTTTTCCCGAGGGTGGGGGAGAACCGTATATAAGTGCAGTAGTCGCCGTGAA
CGTTCTTTTTCGCAACGGGTTTGCCGCCAGAACACAGGTAAGTGCCGTGTGTGGTTCCCGCGGGCCTGGC
CTCTTTACGGGTTATGGCCCTTGCGTGCCTTGAATTACTTCCACCTGGCTGCAGTACGTGATTCTTGATC
CCGAGCTTCGGGTTGGAAGTGGGTGGGAGAGTTCGAGGCCTTGCGCTTAAGGAGCCCCTTCGCCTCGTGC
TTGAGTTGAGGCCTGGCCTGGGCGCTGGGGCCGCCGCGTGCGAATCTGGTGGCACCTTCGCGCCTGTCTC
GCTGCTTTCGATAAGTCTCTAGCCATTTAAAATTTTTGATGACCTGCTGCGACGCTTTTTTTCTGGCAAG
ATAGTCTTGTAAATGCGGGCCAAGATCTGCACACTGGTATTTCGGTTTTTGGGGCCGCGGGCGGCGACGG
GGCCCGTGCGTCCCAGCGCACATGTTCGGCGAGGCGGGGCCTGCGAGCGCGGCCACCGAGAATCGGACGG
GGGTAGTCTCAAGCTGGCCGGCCTGCTCTGGTGCCTGGCCTCGCGCCGCCGTGTATCGCCCCGCCCTGGG
CGGCAAGGCTGGCCCGGTCGGCACCAGTTGCGTGAGCGGAAAGATGGCCGCTTCCCGGCCCTGCTGCAGG
GAGCTCAAAATGGAGGACGCGGCGCTCGGGAGAGCGGGCGGGTGAGTCACCCACACAAAGGAAAAGGGCC
TTTCCGTCCTCAGCCGTCGCTTCATGTGACTCCACGGAGTACCGGGCGCCGTCCAGGCACCTCGATTAGT
TCTCGAGCTTTTGGAGTACGTCGTCTTTAGGTTGGGGGGAGGGGTTTTATGCGATGGAGTTTCCCCACAC
TGAGTGGGTGGAGACTGAAGTTAGGCCAGCTTGGCACTTGATGTAATTCTCCTTGGAATTTGCCCTTTTT
GAGTTTGGATCTTGGTTCATTCTCAAGCCTCAGACAGTGGTTCAAAGTTTTTTTCTTCCATTTCAGGTGT
CGTGAGGATCCGCCGCCATGGGTAAGCCTATCCCTAACCCTCTCCTCGGTCTCGATTCTACGGGGGGCGG
AGGGGGTGGGCCCATGGACGACTATGCGGTTTTGTCCGATACTGAGCTGGCCGCAGTGCTACGCCAGTAC
AACATCCCTCATGGGCCTATTGTGGGTTCCACTCGCAAGCTCTACGAAAAGAAAATCTTCGAGTACGAGA
CCCAGAGAAGGAGACTCTTACCCCCCAACTCGTCATCTTCTTCATTCTCCTATCAGTTCTCAGACTTGGA
TTCAGCCGCCGTGGACTCAGACATGTATGATCTGCCCAAAAAAGAAGACGCCTTACTTTACCAGAGCAAG
GACTATAATGATGACTACTATGAGGAGAGTTATTTGACCACCAAGACATACGGGGAGCCTGAGTCTGTGG
GCATGTCCAAGAGCTTCCGCCAGCCGGGGACCTCACTTGTAGATGCTGATACCTTCCATCACCAGGTGCG
TGATGACATTTTCTCTTCTTTAGAAGAGGAAGGCAAGGATAGGGAGCGCCTCATCTATGGCCAAGACAGT
GCCTACCAGAGCATCGCACACTACCGCCCCATTTCCAATGTCTCCAGGAGCTCTCTGGGCTTATCATATT
ATCCTACATCCTCCACCTCTTCTGTGTCCTCCTCTTCATCTTCTCCCTCTTCATGGCTTACCCGACGTGC
CATTCGGCCAGAGAAGCAGGCCCCTGCTGCTGCTCTGGGCCAGGATCGACAGGTCCCACTCTGGGGCCAG
CTGTTACTCTTCCTGGTCTTTGCTGCCTTTCTGCTCTTTGTTTACTATTCCATACAAGCTGAAGAAGGCA
ACCCCTTCTGGATGGATCCCTAATGGGCCGCGACGATGTTTAAACTTCGAAACGCGTGAATTCCTCGAGG
GCGGCCGCTCTAGAGTCGACGGGCCGCGGTAACAATTGTTAACTAACTTAAGCTAGCAACGGTTTCCCTC
TAGCGGGATCAATTCCGCCCCCCCCCCCTAACGTTACTGGCCGAAGCCGCTTGGAATAAGGCCGGTGTGC
GTTTGTCTATATGTTATTTTCCACCATATTGCCGTCTTTTGGCAATGTGAGGGCCCGGAAACCTGGCCCT
GTCTTCTTGACGAGCATTCCTAGGGGTCTTTCCCCTCTCGCCAAAGGAATGCAAGGTCTGTTGAATGTCG
TGAAGGAAGCAGTTCCTCTGGAAGCTTCTTGAAGACAAACAACGTCTGTAGCGACCCTTTGCAGGCAGCG
GAACCCCCCACCTGGCGACAGGTGCCTCTGCGGCCAAAAGCCACGTGTATAAGATACACCTGCAAAGGCG
GCACAACCCCAGTGCCACGTTGTGAGTTGGATAGTTGTGGAAAGAGTCAAATGGCTCTCCTCAAGCGTAT
TCAACAAGGGGCTGAAGGATGCCCAGAAGGTACCCCATTGTATGGGATCTGATCTGGGGCCTCGGTGCAC
ATGCTTTACATGTGTTTAGTCGAGGTTAAAAAAACGTCTAGGCCCCCCGAACCACGGGGACGTGGTTTTC
CTTTGAAAAACACGATAATACCATGACCGAGTACAAGCCCACGGTGCGCCTCGCCACCCGCGACGACGTC
CCCAGGGCCGTACGCACCCTCGCCGCCGCGTTCGCCGACTACCCCGCCACGCGCCACACCGTCGATCCGG
ACCGCCACATCGAGCGGGTCACCGAGCTGCAAGAACTCTTCCTCACGCGCGTCGGGCTCGACATCGGCAA
GGTGTGGGTCGCGGACGACGGCGCCGCGGTGGCGGTCTGGACCACGCCGGAGAGCGTCGAAGCGGGGGCG
GTGTTCGCCGAGATCGGCCCGCGCATGGCCGAGTTGAGCGGTTCCCGGCTGGCCGCGCAGCAACAGATGG
AAGGCCTCCTGGCGCCGCACCGGCCCAAGGAGCCCGCGTGGTTCCTGGCCACCGTCGGCGTCTCGCCCGA
CCACCAGGGCAAGGGTCTGGGCAGCGCCGTCGTGCTCCCCGGAGTGGAGGCGGCCGAGCGCGCCGGGGTG
CCCGCCTTCCTGGAGACCTCCGCGCCCCGCAACCTCCCCTTCTACGAGCGGCTCGGCTTCACCGTCACCG
CCGACGTCGAGGTGCCCGAAGGACCGCGCACCTGGTGCATGACCCGCAAGCCCGGTGCCTGACCCGGGCG
GGGCGCGTCTGGAACAATCAACCTCTGGATTACAAAATTTGTGAAAGATTGACTGGTATTCTTAACTATG
TTGCTCCTTTTACGCTATGTGGATACGCTGCTTTAATGCCTTTGTATCATGCTATTGCTTCCCGTATGGC
TTTCATTTTCTCCTCCTTGTATAAATCCTGGTTGCTGTCTCTTTATGAGGAGTTGTGGCCCGTTGTCAGG
CAACGTGGCGTGGTGTGCACTGTGTTTGCTGACGCAACCCCCACTGGTTGGGGCATTGCCACCACCTGTC
AGCTCCTTTCCGGGACTTTCGCTTTCCCCCTCCCTATTGCCACGGCGGAACTCATCGCCGCCTGCCTTGC
CCGCTGCTGGACAGGGGCTCGGCTGTTGGGCACTGACAATTCCGTGGTGTTGTCGGGGAAGCTGACGTCC
TTTCCATGGCTGCTCGCCTGTGTTGCCACCTGGATTCTGCGCGGGACGTCCTTCTGCTACGTCCCTTCGG
CCCTCAATCCAGCGGACCTTCCTTCCCGCGGCCTGCTGCCGGCTCTGCGGCCTCTTCCGCGTCTTCGCCT
TCGCCCTCAGACGAGTCGGATCTCCCTTTGGGCCGCCTCCCCGCCTGGAATTAATTCTGCAGTCGAGACC
TAGAAAAACATGGAGCAATCACAAGTAGCAATACAGCAGCTACCAATGCTGATTGTGCCTGGCTAGAAGC
ACAAGAGGAGGAGGAGGTGGGTTTTCCAGTCACACCTCAGGTACCTTTAAGACCAATGACTTACAAGGCA
GCTGTAGATCTTAGCCACTTTTTAAAAGAAAAGAGGGGACTGGAAGGGCTAATTCACTCCCAACGAAGAC
AAGATATCCTTGATCTGTGGATCTACCACACACAAGGCTACTTCCCTGATTAGCAGAACTACACACCAGG
GCCAGGGGTCAGATATCCACTGACCTTTGGATGGTGCTACAAGCTAGTACCAGTTGAGCCAGATAAGGTA
GAAGAGGCCAATAAAGGAGAGAACACCAGCTTGTTACACCCTGTGAGCCTGCATGGGATGGATGACCCGG
AGAGAGAAGTGTTAGAGTGGAGGTTTGACAGCCGCCTAGCATTTCATCACGTGGCCCGAGAGCTGCATCC
GGAGTACTTCAAGAACTGCTGATATCGAGCTTGCTACAAGGGACTTTCCGCTGGGGACTTTCCAGGGAGG
CGTGGCCTGGGCGGGACTGGGGAGTGGCGAGCCCTCAGATCCTGCATATAAGCAGCTGCTTTTTGCCTGT
ACTGGGTCTCTCTGGTTAGACCAGATCTGAGCCTGGGAGCTCTCTGGCTAACTAGGGAACCCACTGCTTA
AGCCTCAATAAAGCTTGCCTTGAGTGCTTCAAGTAGTGTGTGCCCGTCTGTTGTGTGACTCTGGTAACTA
GAGATCCCTCAGACCCTTTTAGTCAGTGTGGAAAATCTCTAGCAGTAGTAGTTCATGTCATCTTATTATT
CAGTATTTATAACTTGCAAAGAAATGAATATCAGAGAGTGAGAGGCCTTGACATTGCTAGCGTTTACCGT
CGACCTCTAGCTAGAGCTTGGCGTAATCATGGTCATAGCTGTTTCCTGTGTGAAATTGTTATCCGCTCAC
AATTCCACACAACATACGAGCCGGAAGCATAAAGTGTAAAGCCTGGGGTGCCTAATGAGTGAGCTAACTC
ACATTAATTGCGTTGCGCTCACTGCCCGCTTTCCAGTCGGGAAACCTGTCGTGCCAGCTGCATTAATGAA
TCGGCCAACGCGCGGGGAGAGGCGGTTTGCGTATTGGGCGCTCTTCCGCTTCCTCGCTCACTGACTCGCT
GCGCTCGGTCGTTCGGCTGCGGCGAGCGGTATCAGCTCACTCAAAGGCGGTAATACGGTTATCCACAGAA
TCAGGGGATAACGCAGGAAAGAACATGTGAGCAAAAGGCCAGCAAAAGGCCAGGAACCGTAAAAAGGCCG
CGTTGCTGGCGTTTTTCCATAGGCTCCGCCCCCCTGACGAGCATCACAAAAATCGACGCTCAAGTCAGAG
GTGGCGAAACCCGACAGGACTATAAAGATACCAGGCGTTTCCCCCTGGAAGCTCCCTCGTGCGCTCTCCT
GTTCCGACCCTGCCGCTTACCGGATACCTGTCCGCCTTTCTCCCTTCGGGAAGCGTGGCGCTTTCTCATA
GCTCACGCTGTAGGTATCTCAGTTCGGTGTAGGTCGTTCGCTCCAAGCTGGGCTGTGTGCACGAACCCCC
CGTTCAGCCCGACCGCTGCGCCTTATCCGGTAACTATCGTCTTGAGTCCAACCCGGTAAGACACGACTTA
TCGCCACTGGCAGCAGCCACTGGTAACAGGATTAGCAGAGCGAGGTATGTAGGCGGTGCTACAGAGTTCT
TGAAGTGGTGGCCTAACTACGGCTACACTAGAAGAACAGTATTTGGTATCTGCGCTCTGCTGAAGCCAGT
TACCTTCGGAAAAAGAGTTGGTAGCTCTTGATCCGGCAAACAAACCACCGCTGGTAGCGGTGGTTTTTTT
GTTTGCAAGCAGCAGATTACGCGCAGAAAAAAAGGATCTCAAGAAGATCCTTTGATCTTTTCTACGGGGT
CTGACGCTCAGTGGAACGAAAACTCACGTTAAGGGATTTTGGTCATGAGATTATCAAAAAGGATCTTCAC
CTAGATCCTTTTAAATTAAAAATGAAGTTTTAAATCAATCTAAAGTATATATGAGTAAACTTGGTCTGAC
AGTTACCAATGCTTAATCAGTGAGGCACCTATCTCAGCGATCTGTCTATTTCGTTCATCCATAGTTGCCT
GACTCCCCGTCGTGTAGATAACTACGATACGGGAGGGCTTACCATCTGGCCCCAGTGCTGCAATGATACC
GCGAGACCCACGCTCACCGGCTCCAGATTTATCAGCAATAAACCAGCCAGCCGGAAGGGCCGAGCGCAGA
AGTGGTCCTGCAACTTTATCCGCCTCCATCCAGTCTATTAATTGTTGCCGGGAAGCTAGAGTAAGTAGTT
CGCCAGTTAATAGTTTGCGCAACGTTGTTGCCATTGCTACAGGCATCGTGGTGTCACGCTCGTCGTTTGG
TATGGCTTCATTCAGCTCCGGTTCCCAACGATCAAGGCGAGTTACATGATCCCCCATGTTGTGCAAAAAA
GCGGTTAGCTCCTTCGGTCCTCCGATCGTTGTCAGAAGTAAGTTGGCCGCAGTGTTATCACTCATGGTTA
TGGCAGCACTGCATAATTCTCTTACTGTCATGCCATCCGTAAGATGCTTTTCTGTGACTGGTGAGTACTC
AACCAAGTCATTCTGAGAATAGTGTATGCGGCGACCGAGTTGCTCTTGCCCGGCGTCAATACGGGATAAT
ACCGCGCCACATAGCAGAACTTTAAAAGTGCTCATCATTGGAAAACGTTCTTCGGGGCGAAAACTCTCAA
GGATCTTACCGCTGTTGAGATCCAGTTCGATGTAACCCACTCGTGCACCCAACTGATCTTCAGCATCTTT
TACTTTCACCAGCGTTTCTGGGTGAGCAAAAACAGGAAGGCAAAATGCCGCAAAAAAGGGAATAAGGGCG
ACACGGAAATGTTGAATACTCATACTCTTCCTTTTTCAATATTATTGAAGCATTTATCAGGGTTATTGTC
TCATGAGCGGATACATATTTGAATGTATTTAGAAAAATAAACAAATAGGGGTTCCGCGCACATTTCCCCG
AAAAGTGCCACCTGACGTCGACGGATCGGGAGATCAACTTGTTTATTGCAGCTTATAATGGTTACAAATA
AAGCAATAGCATCACAAATTTCACAAATAAAGCATTTTTTTCACTGCATTCTAGTTGTGGTTTGTCCAAA
CTCATCAATGTATCTTATCATGTCTGGATCAACTGGATAACTCAAGCTAACCAAAATCATCCCAAACTTC
CCACCCCATACCCTATTACCACTGCCAATTACCTGTGGTTTCATTTACTCTAAACCTGTGATTCCTCTGA
ATTATTTTCATTTTAAAGAAATTGTATTTGTTAAATATGTACTACAAACTTAGTAGTTGGAAGGGCTAAT
TCACTCCCAAAGAAGACAAGATATCCTTGATCTGTGGATCTACCACACACAAGGCTACTTCCCTGATTAG
CA
Features (pLannotate 1.2.2; 24 found; start..end, strand, type, name):
    292..549     +  LTR            5' LTR (truncated): truncated 5' long terminal repeat (LTR) from HIV-1
    596..721     +  misc_feature   HIV-1 Ψ: packaging signal of human immunodeficiency virus type 1
    705..1043    +  CDS            HIV-1 gag (fragment): gag protein from human immunodeficiency virus 1; gag
   1218..1451    +  misc_feature   RRE: The Rev response element (RRE) of HIV-1 allows for Rev-dependent mRNA export from the nucleus to the cytoplasm.
   1828..1928    +  CDS            Rev (fragment): human immunodeficiency virus 1 (HIV-1) Rev protein; rev; enhances nuclear export of unspliced and incompletely spliced viral mRNAs
   1943..2058    +  misc_feature   cPPT/CTS: central polypurine tract and central termination sequence of HIV-1 (lacking the first T)
   2136..2347    +  promoter       EF-1α core promoter: core promoter for human elongation factor EF-1α
   2348..3286    +  intron         EF-1α intron A: intron upstream of the start codon of human EF-1α
   3311..3352    +  CDS            V5 tag: epitope tag from simian virus 5
   3374..4150    +  CDS            Emd: EMD_MOUSE - Also known as Sta. Experimental evidence at protein level: Swiss-Prot protein existence level 1. Stabilizes and promotes the formation of a nuclear actin cortical network. Stimulates actin polymerization in vitro by binding and stabilizing the pointed end of growing filaments. Inhibits beta- catenin activity by preventing its accumulation in the nucleus. Acts by influencing the nuclear accumulation of beta-catenin through a CRM1- dependent export pathway. Links centrosomes to the nuclear envelope via a microtubule association. Required for proper localization of non- farnesylated p
   4289..4850    +  misc_feature   IRES: internal ribosome entry site (IRES) of the encephalomyocarditis virus (EMCV)
   4853..5452    +  CDS            PuroR: puromycin N-acetyltransferase; pac from Streptomyces alboniger; confers resistance to puromycin
   5476..6064    +  misc_feature   WPRE: woodchuck hepatitis virus posttranscriptional regulatory element
   6081..6599    +  CDS            nef (fragment): NEF_HV1BR - Experimental evidence at protein level: Swiss-Prot protein existence level 1. Extracellular Nef protein targets CD4(+) T-lymphocytes for apoptosis by interacting with CXCR4 surface receptors (PubMed:14990729). From Human immunodeficiency virus type 1 group M subtype B (isolate BRU/LAI) (HIV-1).
   6647..6904    +  LTR            5' LTR (truncated): truncated 5' long terminal repeat (LTR) from HIV-1
   7056..7072    -  protein_bind   lac operator: The lac repressor binds to the lac operator to inhibit transcription in E. coli. This inhibition can be relieved by adding lactose or isopropyl-β-D-thiogalactopyranoside (IPTG). lac repressor encoded by lacI
   7080..7110    -  promoter       lac promoter: promoter for the E. coli lac operon
   7125..7146    -  protein_bind   CAP binding site: CAP binding activates transcription in the presence of cAMP. E. coli catabolite activator protein
   7159..7251    -  CDS            lacI (fragment): lac repressor; lacI; The lac repressor binds to the lac operator to inhibit transcription in E. coli. This inhibition can be relieved by adding lactose or isopropyl-β-D-thiogalactopyranoside (IPTG).
   7434..8022    -  rep_origin     ori: high-copy-number ColE1/pMB1/pBR322/pUC origin of replication
   8193..9053    -  CDS            AmpR: β-lactamase; bla; confers resistance to ampicillin, carbenicillin, and related antibiotics
   9054..9158    -  promoter       AmpR promoter: bla
   9206..9340    +  polyA_signal   SV40 poly(A) signal: SV40 polyadenylation signal
   9507..244     +  CDS            nef (fragment) (across the origin): NEF_HV1BR - Experimental evidence at protein level: Swiss-Prot protein existence level 1. Extracellular Nef protein targets CD4(+) T-lymphocytes for apoptosis by interacting with CXCR4 surface receptors (PubMed:14990729). From Human immunodeficiency virus type 1 group M subtype B (isolate BRU/LAI) (HIV-1).
