[The description below was written by a language model from this plasmid's Addgene catalogue record and pLannotate feature annotations shown in this document.]
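Description:
pLV-EF1a-V5-Emerin is an HIV-1-based lentiviral transfer plasmid built on the pLV-EF1a-IRES-Puro backbone for stable expression of mouse emerin (Emd), an inner nuclear membrane protein, carrying an N-terminal V5 epitope tag. It is maintained in E. coli through a high-copy ColE1/pUC-type origin and an ampicillin resistance gene (β-lactamase with its own promoter). Remnants of a lac promoter/operator region and an SV40 poly(A) signal also sit in the bacterial backbone.

Between the two HIV-1 LTR sequences lie the usual cis-acting elements for vector production and transduction. These are the Ψ packaging signal with an adjoining gag fragment, the Rev response element for nuclear export of the full-length vector RNA, and the cPPT/CTS that aids nuclear import of the reverse-transcribed genome. Nef-derived fragments flank the LTRs as residual viral sequence.

The internal expression cassette uses the human EF-1α core promoter with its intron A to drive a single bicistronic transcript. V5-Emerin is translated first, and an EMCV IRES then directs translation of puromycin N-acetyltransferase, so puromycin-resistant cells should also express the tagged protein. A WPRE downstream enhances transcript stability and expression.

Two full sequence records are annotated, a depositor sequence of 9,639 nt and a repository sequencing result of 9,592 nt. They show the same features in the same order, with only small differences in length. The construct comes from work identifying nuclear envelope transmembrane proteins, where V5-tagged emerin can be detected by its epitope tag, for example in localisation studies. The record does not specify its exact experimental role.
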