Addgene plasmid #120246: pLV-EF1a-V5-Emerin
Purpose: Expresses V5-tagged Emerin in lentiviral vector
Depositing lab: Larry Gerace. Depositing organization: Scripps California (The Scripps Research Institute). Publication: Identification of new transmembrane proteins concentrated at the nuclear envelope using organellar proteomics of mesenchymal cells. Cheng LC, Baboo S, Lindsay C, Brusman L, Martinez-Bartolome S, Tapia O, Zhang X, Yates JR 3rd, Gerace L. Nucleus. 2019 Dec;10(1):126-143. doi: 10.1080/19491034.2019.1618175. PubMed 31142202.
Backbone
  Vector backbone: pLV-EF1a-IRES-Puro
  Vector type: Lentiviral
  Selectable markers: Puromycin
Growth in bacteria
  Bacterial resistance: Ampicillin, 100 μg/mL
  Growth temperature: 30°C
  Growth strain: NEB Stable
  Copy number: High Copy
Gene/Insert
  Gene/Insert name: Emerin
  Species: M. musculus (mouse)
  Entrez Gene: Emd (a.k.a. AW550900, Sta)
  Promoter: EF1a
  Tag / fusion protein: V5 (N terminal on insert)
  Cloning method: Ligation Independent Cloning
Terms and licenses: Academic/Nonprofit Terms; Industry Terms: Not Available to Industry
How to cite: pLV-EF1a-V5-Emerin was a gift from Larry Gerace (Addgene plasmid # 120246 ; http://n2t.net/addgene:120246 ; RRID:Addgene_120246)
